>Addgene plasmid #47069 | pBXNH3CA | addgene full sequence | sequence record 423657 | Addgene NGS Result
AAGAAACCAATTGTCCATATTGCATCAGACATTGCCGTCACTGCGTCTTTTACTGGCACTTCTCGCTAAC
CAAACCGGTAACCCCGCTTATTAAAAGCATTCTGTAACAAAGCGGGACCAAAGCCATGACAAAAACGCGT
AACAAAAGTGTCTATAATCACGGCAGAAAAGTCCACATTGATTATTTGCACGGCGTCACACTTTGCTATG
CCATAGCATTTTTATCCATAAGATTAGCGGATCCTACCTGACGCTTTTTATCGCAACTCTCTACTGTTTC
TCCATACCCGTTTTTTGGGCTAACAGGAGGAATTAACCATGCACCATCATCATCACCATCATCATCATCA
TTTAGAAGTTTTGTTTCAAGGTCCAAGTAGAAGAGCGAGCTGCAGACTGGCTGTGTATAAGGGAGCCTGA
CATTTATATTCCCCAGAACATCAGGTTAATGGCGTTTTTGATGTCATTTTCGCGGTGGCTGAGATCAGCC
ACTTCTTCCCCGATAACGGAGACCGGCACACTGGCCATATCGGTGGTCATCATGCGCCAGCTTTCATCCC
CGATATGCACCACCGGGTAAAGTTCACGGGAGACTTTATCTGACAGCAGACGTGCACTGGCCAGGGGGAT
CACCATCCGTCGCCCGGGCGTGTCAATAATATCACTCTGTACATCCACAAACAGACGATAACGGCTCTCT
CTTTTATAGGTGTAAACCTTAAACTGCATTTCACCAGCCCCTGTTCTCGTCAGCAAAAGAGCCGTTCATT
TCAATAAACCGGGCGACCTCAGCCATCCCTTCCTGATTTTCCGCTTTCCAGCGTTCGGCACGCAGACGAC
GGGCTTCATTCTGCATGGTTGTGCTTACCAGACCGGAGATATTGACATCATATATGCCTTGAGCAACTGA
TAGCTGTCGCTGTCAACTGTCACTGTAATACGCTGCTTCATAGCATACCTCTTTTTGACATACTTCGGGT
ATACATATCAGTATATATTCTTATACCGCAAAAATCAGCGCGCAAATACGCATACTGTTATCTGGCTTTT
AGTAAGCCGGATCCACGCGTTTACGCCCCGCCCTGCCACTCATCGCAGTACTGTTGTAATTCATTAAGCA
TTCTGCCGACATGGAAGCCATCACAAACGGCATGATGAACCTGAATCGCCAGCGGCATCAGCACCTTGTC
GCCTTGCGTATAATATTTGCCCATGGTGAAAACGGGGGCGAAGAAGTTGTCCATATTGGCCACGTTTAAA
TCAAAACTGGTGAAACTCACCCAGGGATTGGCTGAGACGAAAAACATATTCTCAATAAACCCTTTAGGGA
AATAGGCCAGGTTTTCACCGTAACACGCCACATCTTGCGAATATATGTGTAGAAACTGCCGGAAATCGTC
GTGGTATTCACTCCAGAGCGATGAAAACGTTTCAGTTTGCTCATGGAAAACGGTGTAACAAGGGTGAACA
CTATCCCATATCACCAGCTCACCGTCTTTCATTGCCATACGGAATTCCGGATGAGCATTCATCAGGCGGG
CAAGAATGTGAATAAAGGCCGGATAAAACTTGTGCTTATTTTTCTTTACGGTCTTTAAAAAGGCCGTAAT
ATCCAGCTGAACGGTCTGGTTATAGGTACATTGAGCAACTGACTGAAATGCCTCAAAATGTTCTTTACGA
TGCCATTGGGATATATCAACGGTGGTATATCCAGTGATTTTTTTCTCCATTTTAGCTTCCTTAGCTCCTG
AAAATCTCGACGGATCCTAACTCAAAATCCACACATTATACGAGCCGGAAGCATAAAGTGTAAAGCCTGG
GGTGCCTAATGCGGCCGCCATAGTGACTGGATATGTTGTGTTTTACAGTATTATGTAGTCTGTTTTTTAT
GCAAAATCTAATTTAATATATTGATATTTATATCATTTTACGTTTCTCGTTCAGCTTTTTTGTACAAACT
TGTGATATCGAATTCGCTAGCTACCTTTCTCTTCTTTTTTGGATCTACCTTTCTCTTCTTTTTTGGGGAT
CCACTAGTTTTGCTCTTCTGCAGGTCTGAACGATATCTTCGAAGCTCAGAAAATCGAATGGCACGAATAA
TAACTAGAACAAAAACTCATCTCAGAAGAGGATCTGAATAGCGCCGTCGACCATCATCATCATCATCATT
GAGTTTAAACGGTCTCCAGCTTGGCTGTTTTGGCGGATGAGAGAAGATTTTCAGCCTGATACAGATTAAA
TCAGAACGCAGAAGCGGTCTGATAAAACAGAATTTGCCTGGCGGCAGTAGCGCGGTGGTCCCACCTGACC
CCATGCCGAACTCAGAAGTGAAACGCCGTAGCGCCGATGGTAGTGTGGGGTCTCCCCATGCGAGAGTAGG
GAACTGCCAGGCATCAAATAAAACGAAAGGCTCAGTCGAAAGACTGGGCCTTTCGTTTTATCTGTTGTTT
GTCGGTGAACGCTCTCCTGAGTAGGACAAATCCGCCGGGAGCGGATTTGAACGTTGCGAAGCAACGGCCC
GGAGGGTGGCGGGCAGGACGCCCGCCATAAACTGCCAGGCATCAAATTAAGCAGAAGGCCATCCTGACGG
ATGGCCTTTTTGCGTTTCTACAAACTCTTTTGTTTATTTTTCTAAATACATTCAAATATGTATCCGCTCA
TGAGACAATAACCCTGATAAATGCTTCAATAATATTGAAAAAGGAAGAGTATGAGTATTCAACATTTCCG
TGTCGCCCTTATTCCCTTTTTTGCGGCATTTTGCCTTCCTGTTTTTGCTCACCCAGAAACGCTGGTGAAA
GTAAAAGATGCTGAAGATCAGTTGGGTGCACGAGTGGGTTACATCGAACTGGATCTCAACAGCGGTAAGA
TCCTTGAGAGTTTTCGCCCCGAAGAACGTTTTCCAATGATGAGCACTTTTAAAGTTCTGCTATGTGGCGC
GGTATTATCCCGTGTTGACGCCGGGCAAGAGCAACTCGGTCGCCGCATACACTATTCTCAGAATGACTTG
GTTGAGTACTCACCAGTCACAGAAAAGCATCTTACGGATGGCATGACAGTAAGAGAATTATGCAGTGCTG
CCATAACCATGAGTGATAACACTGCGGCCAACTTACTTCTGACAACGATCGGAGGACCGAAGGAGCTAAC
CGCTTTTTTGCACAACATGGGGGATCATGTAACTCGCCTTGATCGTTGGGAACCGGAGCTGAATGAAGCC
ATACCAAACGACGAGCGTGACACCACGATGCCTGTAGCAATGGCAACAACGTTGCGCAAACTATTAACTG
GCGAACTACTTACTCTAGCTTCCCGGCAACAATTAATAGACTGGATGGAGGCGGATAAAGTTGCAGGACC
ACTTCTGCGCTCGGCCCTTCCGGCTGGCTGGTTTATTGCTGATAAATCTGGAGCCGGTGAGCGTGGGTCT
CGCGGTATCATTGCAGCACTGGGGCCAGATGGTAAGCCCTCCCGTATCGTAGTTATCTACACGACGGGGA
GTCAGGCAACTATGGATGAACGAAATAGACAGATCGCTGAGATAGGTGCCTCACTGATTAAGCATTGGTA
ACTGTCAGACCAAGTTTACTCATATATACTTTAGATTGATTTAAAACTTCATTTTTAATTTAAAAGGATC
TAGGTGAAGATCCTTTTTGATAATCTCATGACCAAAATCCCTTAACGTGAGTTTTCGTTCCACTGAGCGT
CAGACCCCGTAGAAAAGATCAAAGGATCTTCTTGAGATCCTTTTTTTCTGCGCGTAATCTGCTGCTTGCA
AACAAAAAAACCACCGCTACCAGCGGTGGTTTGTTTGCCGGATCAAGAGCTACCAACTCTTTTTCCGAAG
GTAACTGGCTTCAGCAGAGCGCAGATACCAAATACTGTCCTTCTAGTGTAGCCGTAGTTAGGCCACCACT
TCAAGAACTCTGTAGCACCGCCTACATACCTCGCTCTGCTAATCCTGTTACCAGTGGCTGCTGCCAGTGG
CGATAAGTCGTGTCTTACCGGGTTGGACTCAAGACGATAGTTACCGGATAAGGCGCAGCGGTCGGGCTGA
ACGGGGGGTTCGTGCACACAGCCCAGCTTGGAGCGAACGACCTACACCGAACTGAGATACCTACAGCGTG
AGCTATGAGAAAGCGCCACGCTTCCCGAAGGGAGAAAGGCGGACAGGTATCCGGTAAGCGGCAGGGTCGG
AACAGGAGAGCGCACGAGGGAGCTTCCAGGGGGAAACGCCTGGTATCTTTATAGTCCTGTCGGGTTTCGC
CACCTCTGACTTGAGCGTCGATTTTTGTGATGCTCGTCAGGGGGGCGGAGCCTATGGAAAAACGCCAGCA
ACGCGGCCTTTTTACGGTTCCTGGCCTTTTGCTGGCCTTTTGCTCACATGTTCTTTCCTGCGTTATCCCC
TGATTCTGTGGATAACCGTATTACCGCCTTTGAGTGAGCTGATACCGCTCGCCGCAGCCGAACGACCGAG
CGCAGCGAGTCAGTGAGCGAGGAAGCGGAAGTGCCCCTGATGCGGTATTTTCTCCTTACGCATCTGTGCG
GTATTTCACACCGCATATGGTGCACTCTCAGTACAATCTGCTCTGATGCCGCATAGTTAAGCCAGTATAC
ACTCCGCTATCGCTACGTGACTGGGTCATGGCTGCGCCCCGACACCCGCCAACACCCGCTGACGCGCCCT
GACGGGCTTGTCTGCTCCCGGCATCCGCTTACAGACAAGCTGTGACCGTCTCCGGGAGCTGCATGTGTCA
GAGGTTTTCACCGTCATCACCGAAACGCGCGAGGCAGCAGATCAATTCGCGCGCGAAGGCGAAGCGGCAT
GCATAATGTGCCTGTCAAATGGACGAAGCAGGGATTCTGCAAACCCTATGCTACTCCGTCAAGCCGTCAA
TTGTCTGATTCGTTACCAATTATGACAACTTGACGGCTACATCATTCACTTTTTCTTCACAACCGGCACG
GAACTCGCTCGGGCTGGCCCCGGTGCATTTTTTAAATACCCGCGAGAAATAGAGTTGATCGTCAAAACCA
ACATTGCGACCGACGGTGGCGATAGGCATCCGGGTGGTGCTCAAAAGCAGCTTCGCCTGGCTGATACGTT
GGTCCTCGCGCCAGCTTAAGACGCTAATCCCTAACTGCTGGCGGAAAAGATGTGACAGACGCGACGGCGA
CAAGCAAACATGCTGTGCGACGCTGGCGATATCAAAATTGCTGTCTGCCAGGTGATCGCTGATGTACTGA
CAAGCCTCGCGTACCCGATTATCCATCGGTGGATGGAGCGACTCGTTAATCGCTTCCATGCGCCGCAGTA
ACAATTGCTCAAGCAGATTTATCGCCAGCAGCTCCGAATAGCGCCCTTCCCCTTGCCCGGCGTTAATGAT
TTGCCCAAACAGGTCGCTGAAATGCGGCTGGTGCGCTTCATCCGGGCGAAAGAACCCCGTATTGGCAAAT
ATTGACGGCCAGTTAAGCCATTCATGCCAGTAGGCGCGCGGACGAAAGTAAACCCACTGGTGATACCATT
CGCGAGCCTCCGGATGACGACCGTAGTGATGAATCTCTCCTGGCGGGAACAGCAAAATATCACCCGGTCG
GCAAACAAATTCTCGTCCCTGATTTTTCACCACCCCCTGACCGCGAATGGTGAGATTGAGAATATAACCT
TTCATTCCCAGCGGTCGGTCGATAAAAAAATCGAGATAACCGTTGGCCTCAATCGGCGTTAAACCCGCCA
CCAGATGGGCATTAAACGAGTATCCCGGCAGCAGGGGATCATTTTGCGCTTCAGCCATACTTTTCATACT
CCCGCCATTCAGAG
Features (pLannotate 1.2.2; 20 found; start..end, strand, type, name):
    120..285     +  promoter       araBAD promoter: araBAD; promoter of the L-arabinose operon of E. coli; the araC regulatory gene is transcribed in the opposite direction (Guzman et al., 1995)
    427..729     -  CDS            ccdB: CCDB_ECOLI - Also known as G, letB, letD. Experimental evidence at protein level: Swiss-Prot protein existence level 1. Toxic component of a type II toxin-antitoxin (TA) system, functioning in plasmid maintainence. Responsible for the post- segregational killing (PSK) of plasmid-free cells, also referred to as a plasmid addiction system. Half-life of over 2 hours. Cell killing by CcdB is accompanied by filamentation, defects in chromosome and plasmid segregation, defects in cell division, formation of anucleate cells, decreased DNA synthesis and plasmid loss. Interferes with the activity of DN
    734..892     -  CDS            ccdA (fragment): CCDA_ECO57 - Also known as H, letA. Experimental evidence at protein level: Swiss-Prot protein existence level 1. Antitoxin component of a type II toxin-antitoxin (TA) system which inhibits the post-segregational killing (PSK) of plasmid-free cells, also referred to as a plasmid addiction system. Binds to and blocks the activity of CcdB; will also remove bound CcdB protein from the CcdB-GyrA complex by forming a CcdA-CcdB complex, a process termed rejuvenation. Functions as a transcriptional corepressor for the ccdAB operon, repression also requires CcdB (By similarity). From Escherichia coli
   1071..1730    -  CDS            CmR: chloramphenicol acetyltransferase; cat; confers resistance to chloramphenicol
   1731..1760    -  promoter       cat promoter (fragment): promoter of the E. coli cat gene encoding chloramphenicol acetyltransferase
   1784..1814    -  promoter       lac UV5 promoter: E. coli lac promoter with an "up" mutation
   1839..1963    -  protein_bind   attR1: mutant version of attR; recombination site for the Gateway® LR reaction LR Clonase™
   1982..2002    -  CDS            SV40 NLS: nuclear localization signal of SV40 (simian virus 40) large T antigen
   2006..2026    -  CDS            SV40 NLS: nuclear localization signal of SV40 (simian virus 40) large T antigen
   2056..2097    +  CDS            AviTag™ (fragment): peptide tag that allows for enzymatic biotinylation
   2152..2169    +  CDS            capTEV™ (fragment): composite tag for in vivo biotinylation, TEV protease cleavage, and 6xHis tagging
   2276..2391    +  ncRNA          5S rRNA: Accession: RF00001 - 5S ribosomal RNA
   2395..2481    +  terminator     rrnB T1 terminator: Escherichia coli rrnB; transcription terminator T1 from the E. coli rrnB gene
   2573..2600    +  terminator     rrnB T2 terminator: transcription terminator T2 from the E. coli rrnB gene
   2619..2710    +  promoter       AmpR promoter: bla
   2711..3571    +  CDS            AmpR: β-lactamase; bla; confers resistance to ampicillin, carbenicillin, and related antibiotics
   3742..4330    +  rep_origin     ori: high-copy-number ColE1/pMB1/pBR322/pUC origin of replication
   4516..4656    -  misc_feature   bom: basis of mobility region from pBR322
   4758..4798    -  CDS            rop (fragment): Rop protein, which maintains plasmids at low copy number; rop
   4920..5798    -  CDS            araC: L-arabinose regulatory protein; araC
