[The description below was written by a language model from this plasmid's Addgene catalogue record and pLannotate feature annotations shown in this document.]
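Description:
pBXNH3CA is an empty bacterial expression backbone derived from pBAD24 and adapted for FX cloning, a high-throughput subcloning system developed for structural biology. At 5,824 bp, it carries a ColE1/pMB1-type origin together with the pBR322 bom region and a remnant of rop. The record lists copy number as unknown. Selection relies on a β-lactamase gene (ampicillin) in the backbone. A chloramphenicol acetyltransferase gene in the replaceable stuffer accounts for the dual chloramphenicol and ampicillin selection of the empty vector.

Expression is driven by the arabinose-inducible araBAD promoter, with the divergently transcribed araC regulator encoded on the plasmid, and transcription ends at the rrnB T1 and T2 terminators. Between promoter and terminators sits a counterselection cassette, in reverse orientation, containing the toxin gene ccdB, a ccdA fragment and the CmR marker. Because CcdB poisons DNA gyrase, the unmodified vector is maintained in the CcdB-tolerant strain DB3.1. Replacing the cassette with an open reading frame removes the toxin, so recombinant clones can grow in ordinary strains.

According to the catalogue fields, an inserted gene is expressed with an N-terminal deca-histidine tag followed by a 3C (PreScission) protease cleavage site, and with a C-terminal Avi-tag for enzymatic biotinylation. The automated annotation detects only the Avi-tag, downstream of the cassette, and does not mark the His tag or 3C site. Its short hits to attR1, SV40 NLS and capTEV lie within or beside the stuffer and may be incidental matches, as the record gives them no function. The construct suits arabinose-titratable production in E. coli of proteins intended for affinity purification, tag removal and site-specific biotinylation.
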