Addgene plasmid #47069: pBXNH3CA
Purpose: (Empty Backbone) FX cloning E.coli expression vector with araBAD promoter, N-terminal 10x His tag, 3C protease cleavage site and C-terminal Avi-tag
Depositing lab: Raimund Dutzler & Eric Geertsma. Depositing organization: University of Zurich. Publication: A versatile and efficient high-throughput cloning tool for structural biology. Geertsma ER, Dutzler R. Biochemistry. 2011 Apr 19;50(15):3272-8. Epub 2011 Mar 25. 10.1021/bi200178z PubMed 21410291.
Backbone
  Vector backbone: pBAD24
  Backbone manufacturer: LM Guzman
  Backbone size (bp): 5824
  Modifications to backbone: modified for compatibility with FX cloning and added tags/fusion proteins
  Vector type: Bacterial Expression
  Promoter: araBAD
  Tag / fusion protein: decaHis (10x His) (N terminal on backbone); 3C protease site (PreScission site) (N terminal on backbone); AVI-tag (C terminal on backbone)
Growth in bacteria
  Bacterial resistance: Chloramphenicol and Ampicillin, 25 & 100 μg/mL
  Growth temperature: 37°C
  Growth strain: DB3.1
  Copy number: Unknown
Gene/Insert
  Cloning method: Unknown
  Sequencing primers: 5′ pBAD-F; 3′ pBAD-R
Terms and licenses: Academic/Nonprofit Terms; Industry Terms: Not Available to Industry
How to cite: pBXNH3CA was a gift from Raimund Dutzler & Eric Geertsma (Addgene plasmid # 47069 ; http://n2t.net/addgene:47069 ; RRID:Addgene_47069)
