>Addgene plasmid #47069 | pBXNH3CA | addgene partial sequence | sequence record 73134 | CAT-R 5'-GCAACTGACTGAAATGCCTC-3'
TCAACGGTGGTATATCCAGTGATTTTTTTCTCCATTTTAGCTTCCTTAGCTCCTGAAAATCTCGACGGAT
CCTAACTCAAAATCCACACATTATACGAGCCGGAAGCATAAAGTGTAAAGCCTGGGGTGCCTAATGCGGC
CGCCATAGTGACTGGATATGTTGTGTTTTACAGTATTATGTAGTCTGTTTTTTATGCAAAATCTAATTTA
ATATATTGATATTTATATCATTTTACGTTTCTCGTTCAGCTTTTTTGTACAAACTTGTGATATCGAATTC
GCTAGCTACCTTTCTCTTCTTTTTTGGATCTACCTTTCTCTTCTTTTTTGGGGATCCACTAGTTTTGCTC
TTCTGCAGGTCTGAACGATATCTTCGAAGCTCAGAAAATCGAATGGCACGAATAATAACTAGAACAAAAA
CTCATCTCAGAAGAGGATCTGAATAGCGCCGTCGACCATCATCATCATCATCATTGAGTTTAAACGGTCT
CCAGCTTGGCTGTTTTGGCGGATGAGAGAAGATTTTCAGCCTGATACAGATTAAATCAGAACGCAGAAGC
GGTCTGATAAAACAGAATTTGCCTGGCGGCAGTAGCGCGGTGGTCCCACCTGACCCCATGCCGAACTCAG
AAGTGAAACGCCGTAGCGCCGATGGTAGTGTGGGGTCTCCCCATGCGAGAGTAGGGAACTGCCAGGCATC
AAATAAAACGAAAGGCTCAGTCGAAAGACTGGGCCTTTCGTTTTATCTGTTGTTTGTCGGTGAACGCTCT
CCTGAGTAGGACAAATCCGCCGGGAGCGGATTTGAACGTTGCGAAGCAACGC
