>Addgene plasmid #47069 | pBXNH3CA | addgene partial sequence | sequence record 73135 | pBAD-F 5'-ATGCCATAGCATTTTTATCC-3'
TCGCAACTCTCTACTGTTTCTCCATACCCGTTTTTTGGGCTAACAGGAGGAATTAACCATGCACCATCAT
CATCACCATCATCATCATCATTTAGAAGTTTTGTTTCAAGGTCCAAGTAGAAGAGCGAGCTGCAGACTGG
CTGTGTATAAGGGAGCCTGACATTTATATTCCCCAGAACATCAGGTTAATGGCGTTTTTGATGTCATTTT
CGCGGTGGCTGAGATCAGCCACTTCTTCCCCGATAACGGAGACCGGCACACTGGCCATATCGGTGGTCAT
CATGCGCCAGCTTTCATCCCCGATATGCACCACCGGGTAAAGTTCACGGGAGACTTTATCTGACAGCAGA
CGTGCACTGGCCAGGGGGATCACCATCCGTCGCCCGGGCGTGTCAATAATATCACTCTGTACATCCACAA
ACAGACGATAACGGCTCTCTCTTTTATAGGTGTAAACCTTAAACTGCATTTCACCAGCCCCTGTTCTCGT
CAGCAAAAGAGCCGTTCATTTCAATAAACCGGGCGACCTCAGCCATCCCTTCCTGATTTTCCGCTTTCCA
GCGTTCGGCACGCAGACGACGGGCTTCATTCTGCATGGTTGTGCTTACCAGACCGGAGATATTGACATCA
TATATGCCTTGAGCAACTGATAGCTGTCGCTGTCAACTGTCACTGTAATACGCTGCTTCATAGCATACCT
CTTTTTGACATACTTCGGGTATACATATCAGTATATATTCTTATACCGCAAAAATCAGCGCGCAAATACG
CATACTGTTATCTGGCTTTTAGTAAGCCGGATCCACGCGTTTACGCCCCGCCCTGCCACTCATCGCAGTA
CTGTTGTAATTCATTAAGCATTCTGCCGACATGGAAGCCATCACAAACGGCATGATGAACCTGAATCGCC
AGCGGCATCAGCACCTTGTCGCCTTGCGTATAATATTTG
